Addgene plasmid #59824: pcDNA5 FRT TO myc Separase delta 55
Purpose: Allows the integration of myc Separase delta 55 in the genome and Tet-inducible expression.
Depositing lab: Stephen Taylor. Depositing organization: University of Manchester. Publication: Protein phosphatase 2A and separase form a complex regulated by separase autocleavage. Holland AJ, Bottger F, Stemmann O, Taylor SS. J Biol Chem. 2007 Aug 24;282(34):24623-32. Epub 2007 Jun 29. 10.1074/jbc.M702545200 PubMed 17604273.
Backbone
  Vector backbone: pcDNA5/FRT/TO
  Backbone manufacturer: Invitrogen
  Vector type: Mammalian Expression
  Selectable markers: Hygromycin
Growth in bacteria
  Bacterial resistance: Ampicillin, 100 μg/mL
  Growth temperature: 37°C
  Growth strain: DH5alpha
  Copy number: High Copy
Gene/Insert
  Gene/Insert name: Separase
  Species: H. sapiens (human)
  Mutation: delta 55
  Entrez Gene: ESPL1 (a.k.a. ESP1, SEPA)
  Promoter: hybrid human cytomegalovirus (CMV)/TetO2 promoter
  Tag / fusion protein: Myc (N terminal on insert)
  Cloning method: Unknown
  Sequencing primers: 5′ CMV-F; 3′ BGH-rev
Terms and licenses: Academic/Nonprofit Terms; Industry Terms: Not Available to Industry
Depositor comments: To create separase delta 55, an N-terminal fragment (encoding amino acids 1-1418) was amplified and cloned as an XhoI-AgeI fragment. The C-terminal portion (amino acids 1474-2120) was then amplified and cloned as an AgeI-NotI fragment.
How to cite: pcDNA5 FRT TO myc Separase delta 55 was a gift from Stephen Taylor (Addgene plasmid # 59824 ; http://n2t.net/addgene:59824 ; RRID:Addgene_59824)
