[The description below was written by a language model from this plasmid's Addgene catalogue record and pLannotate feature annotations shown in this document.]
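Description:
pcDNA5 FRT TO myc Separase delta 55 is an 11.5 kb mammalian expression plasmid built on the Invitrogen pcDNA5/FRT/TO backbone, designed for site-specific genomic integration and tetracycline-inducible expression of a deletion mutant of human separase (ESPL1). In bacteria it is maintained at high copy through a ColE1/pUC-type origin and selected with ampicillin via the β-lactamase gene; fragments of an f1 origin and lac regulatory sequences are backbone remnants.

The insert is driven by the hybrid CMV/TetO2 promoter. The feature table shows the CMV enhancer and immediate early promoter followed directly by two short tet operator matches, which the annotation software labelled as fragments of other Tet-regulated promoters. In cells expressing the Tet repressor, transcription is held off until tetracycline or doxycycline is added. The ESPL1 open reading frame carries an N-terminal Myc tag according to the catalogue entry (the tag is not separately annotated) and is terminated by the bGH polyadenylation signal. The "delta 55" mutation was made by joining a fragment encoding residues 1-1418 to one encoding residues 1474-2120, removing the 55 intervening amino acids.

Downstream lies an FRT site immediately preceding a hygromycin resistance coding sequence and an SV40 polyadenylation signal. No complete promoter is annotated upstream of this gene. In this vector system, hygromycin resistance is normally gained only after FLP-mediated recombination into a genomic FRT site that supplies the promoter and start codon. This allows isolation of isogenic stable lines with a single integrated copy. Separase is the caspase-like protease that cleaves the cohesin subunit SCC1/RAD21 at anaphase onset. The associated publication concerns a separase–protein phosphatase 2A complex regulated by separase autocleavage, but the record does not state the functional consequence of this particular deletion.
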