Features (pLannotate 1.2.2; 21 found; start..end, strand, type, name):
     28..80      -  misc_feature   bom (fragment): basis of mobility region from pBR322
    235..614     +  enhancer       CMV enhancer: human cytomegalovirus immediate early enhancer
    615..818     +  promoter       CMV promoter: human cytomegalovirus (CMV) immediate early promoter
    820..839     +  promoter       PLtetO-1 promoter (fragment): modified phage lambda PL promoter with tet operator sites (Lutz and Bujard, 1997)
    841..860     +  promoter       PLtetO-1 promoter (fragment): modified phage lambda PL promoter with tet operator sites (Lutz and Bujard, 1997)
    868..901     +  promoter       TRE3GV promoter (fragment): 3rd-generation Tet-responsive promoter that can be activated by binding of Tet-On® 3G, optimized for retroviral and lentiviral vectors
   1187..7384    +  CDS            ESPL1: ESPL1_HUMAN - Also known as ESP1, KIAA0165. Experimental evidence at protein level: Swiss-Prot protein existence level 1. Caspase-like protease, which plays a central role in the chromosome segregation by cleaving the SCC1/RAD21 subunit of the cohesin complex at the onset of anaphase. During most of the cell cycle, it is inactivated by different mechanisms. From Homo sapiens (Human).
   7427..7651    +  polyA_signal   bGH poly(A) signal: bovine growth hormone polyadenylation signal
   7655..7676    +  promoter       SV40 promoter (fragment): SV40 enhancer and early promoter
   7697..7930    +  rep_origin     f1 ori (fragment) (sequence partly withheld): f1 bacteriophage origin of replication; arrow indicates direction of (+) strand synthesis
   7935..7982    +  protein_bind   FRT: FLP-mediated recombination occurs in the 8-bp core sequence TCTAGAAA (Turan and Bode, 2011). FLP recombinase from the Saccharomyces cerevisiae 2μ plasmid
   7990..9012    +  CDS            HygR: aminoglycoside phosphotransferase from E. coli; aph(4)-Ia; confers resistance to hygromycin
   9022..9147    +  CDS            ble (fragment): BLE_KLEPN - Experimental evidence at protein level: Swiss-Prot protein existence level 1. Binding protein with a strong affinity to the bleomycin family of antibiotics. Binds to CL990; an antimitotic-antibiotic compound. From Klebsiella pneumoniae.
   9142..9263    +  polyA_signal   SV40 poly(A) signal: SV40 polyadenylation signal
   9334..9356    -  protein_bind   lac operator (fragment): The lac repressor binds to the lac operator to inhibit transcription in E. coli. This inhibition can be relieved by adding lactose or isopropyl-β-D-thiogalactopyranoside (IPTG). lac repressor encoded by lacI
   9360..9390    -  promoter       lac promoter: promoter for the E. coli lac operon
   9405..9426    -  protein_bind   CAP binding site: CAP binding activates transcription in the presence of cAMP. E. coli catabolite activator protein
   9439..9531    -  CDS            lacI (fragment): lac repressor; lacI; The lac repressor binds to the lac operator to inhibit transcription in E. coli. This inhibition can be relieved by adding lactose or isopropyl-β-D-thiogalactopyranoside (IPTG).
   9714..10302   -  rep_origin     ori: high-copy-number ColE1/pMB1/pBR322/pUC origin of replication
  10473..11333   -  CDS            AmpR: β-lactamase; bla; confers resistance to ampicillin, carbenicillin, and related antibiotics
  11334..11438   -  promoter       AmpR promoter: bla
>Addgene plasmid #59824 | pcDNA5 FRT TO myc Separase delta 55 | depositor full sequence | sequence record 99122 | Full Sequence
GACGGATCGGGAGATCTCCCGATCCCCTATGGTGCACTCTCAGTACAATCTGCTCTGATGCCGCATAGTT
AAGCCAGTATCTGCTCCCTGCTTGTGTGTTGGAGGTCGCTGAGTAGTGCGCGAGCAAAATTTAAGCTACA
ACAAGGCAAGGCTTGACCGACAATTGCATGAAGAATCTGCTTAGGGTTAGGCGTTTTGCGCTGCTTCGCG
ATGTACGGGCCAGATATACGCGTTGACATTGATTATTGACTAGTTATTAATAGTAATCAATTACGGGGTC
ATTAGTTCATAGCCCATATATGGAGTTCCGCGTTACATAACTTACGGTAAATGGCCCGCCTGGCTGACCG
CCCAACGACCCCCGCCCATTGACGTCAATAATGACGTATGTTCCCATAGTAACGCCAATAGGGACTTTCC
ATTGACGTCAATGGGTGGAGTATTTACGGTAAACTGCCCACTTGGCAGTACATCAAGTGTATCATATGCC
AAGTACGCCCCCTATTGACGTCAATGACGGTAAATGGCCCGCCTGGCATTATGCCCAGTACATGACCTTA
TGGGACTTTCCTACTTGGCAGTACATCTACGTATTAGTCATCGCTATTACCATGGTGATGCGGTTTTGGC
AGTACATCAATGGGCGTGGATAGCGGTTTGACTCACGGGGATTTCCAAGTCTCCACCCCATTGACGTCAA
TGGGAGTTTGTTTTGGCACCAAAATCAACGGGACTTTCCAAAATGTCGTAACAACTCCGCCCCATTGACG
CAAATGGGCGGTAGGCGTGTACGGTGGGAGGTCTATATAAGCAGAGCTCTCCCTATCAGTGATAGAGATC
TCCCTATCAGTGATAGAGATCGTCGACGAGCTCGTTTAGTGAACCGTCAGATCGCCTGGAGACGCCATCC
ACGCTGTTTTGACCTCCATAGAAGACACCGGGACCGATCCAGCCTCCGGACTCTAGCGTTTAAACTTAAG
CTTGGTACCCCGGGGAATTCGGCAGATCCCGAGGTCCGACAGCGCCCGGCCCAGATCCCCACGCCTGCCA
GGAGCAAGCCGAGAGCCAGCCGGCCGGCGCACTCCGACTCCGAGCAGTCTCTGTCCTTCGACCCGAGCCC
CGCGCCCTTTCCGGGACCCCTGCCCCGCGGATGGAGCAGAAGCTCATCTCAGAAGAAGACCTCGAGAGGA
GCTTCAAAAGAGTCAACTTTGGGACTCTGCTAAGCAGCCAGAAGGAGGCTGAAGAGTTGCTGCCCGACTT
GAAGGAGTTCCTGTCCAACCCTCCAGCTGGTTTTCCCAGCAGCCGATCTGATGCTGAGAGGAGACAAGCT
TGTGATGCCATCCTGAGGGCTTGCAACCAGCAGCTGACTGCTAAGCTAGCTTGCCCTAGGCATCTGGGGA
GCCTGCTGGAGCTGGCAGAGCTGGCCTGTGATGGCTACTTAGTGTCTACCCCACAGCGTCCTCCCCTCTA
CCTGGAACGAATTCTCTTTGTCTTACTGCGGAATGCTGCTGCACAAGGAAGCCCAGAGGCCACACTCCGC
CTTGCTCAGCCCCTCCATGCCTGCTTGGTGCAGTGCTCTCGCGAGGCTGCTCCCCAGGACTATGAGGCCG
TGGCTCGGGGCAGCTTTTCTCTGCTTTGGAAGGGGGCAGAAGCCCTGTTGGAACGGCGAGCTGCATTTGC
AGCTCGGCTGAAGGCCTTGAGCTTCCTAGTACTCTTGGAGGATGAAAGTACCCCTTGTGAGGTTCCTCAC
TTTGCTTCTCCAACAGCCTGTCGAGCGGTAGCTGCCCATCAGCTATTTGATGCCAGTGGCCATGGTCTAA
ATGAAGCAGATGCTGATTTCCTAGATGACCTGCTCTCCAGGCACGTGATCAGAGCCTTGGTGGGTGAGAG
AGGGAGCTCTTCTGGGCTTCTTTCTCCCCAGAGGGCCCTCTGCCTCTTGGAGCTCACCTTGGAACACTGC
CGTCGCTTTTGCTGGAGCCGCCACCATGACAAAGCCATCAGCGCAGTGGAGAAGGCTCACAGTTACCTAA
GGAACACCAATCTAGCCCCTAGCCTTCAGCTATGTCAGCTGGGGGTTAAGCTGCTGCAGGTTGGGGAGGA
AGGACCTCAGGCAGTGGCCAAGCTTCTGATCAAGGCATCAGCTGTCCTGAGCAAGAGTATGGAGGCACCA
TCACCCCCACTTCGGGCATTGTATGAGAGCTGCCAGTTCTTCCTTTCAGGCCTGGAACGAGGCACCAAGA
GGCGCTATAGACTTGATGCCATTCTGAGCCTCTTTGCTTTTCTTGGAGGGTACTGCTCTCTTCTGCAGCA
GCTGCGGGATGATGGTGTGTATGGGGGCTCCTCCAAGCAACAGCAGTCTTTTCTTCAGATGTACTTTCAG
GGACTTCACCTCTACACTGTGGTGGTTTATGACTTTGCCCAAGGCTGTCAGATAGTTGATTTGGCTGACC
TGACCCAACTAGTGGACAGTTGTAAATCTACCGTTGTCTGGATGCTGGAGGCCTTAGAGGGCCTGTCGGG
CCAAGAGCTGACGGACCACATGGGGATGACCGCTTCTTACACCAGTAATTTGGCCTACAGCTTCTATAGT
CACAAGCTCTATGCCGAGGCCTGTGCCATCTCTGAGCCGCTCTGTCAGCACCTGGGTTTGGTGAAGCCAG
GCACTTATCCCGAGGTGCCTCCTGAGAAGTTGCACAGGTGCTTCCGGCTACAAGTAGAGAGTTTGAAGAA
ACTGGGTAAACAGGCCCAGGGCTGCAAGATGGTGATTTTGTGGCTGGCAGCCCTGCAACCCTGTAGCCCT
GAACACATGGCTGAGCCAGTCACTTTCTGGGTTCGGGTCAAGATGGATGCGGCCAGGGCTGGAGACAAGG
AGCTACAGCTAAAGACTCTGCGAGACAGCCTCAGTGGCTGGGACCCGGAGACCCTGGCCCTCCTGCTGAG
GGAGGAGCTGCAGGCCTACAAGGCGGTGCGGGCCGACACTGGACAGGAACGCTTCAACATCATCTGTGAC
CTCCTGGAGCTGAGCCCCGAGGAGACACCAGCCGGGGCCTGGGCACGAGCCACCCACCTGGTAGAACTGG
CTCAGGTGCTCTGCTACCACGACTTTACGCAGCAGACCAACTGCTCTGCTCTGGATGCTATCCGGGAAGC
CCTGCAGCTTCTGGACTCTGTGAGGCCTGAGGCCCAGGCCAGAGATCAGCTTCTGGACGATAAAGCACAG
GCCTTGCTGTGGCTTTACATCTGTACTCTGGAAGCCAAAATACAGGAAGGTATCGAGCGGGATCGGAGAG
CCCAGGCCCCTGGTAACTTGGAGGAATTTGAAGTCAATGACCTGAACTATGAAGATAAACTCCAGGAAGA
TCGTTTCCTATACAGTAACATTGCCTTCAACCTGGCTGCAGATGCTGCTCAGTCCAAATGCCTGGACCAA
GCCCTGGCCCTGTGGAAGGAGCTGCTTACAAAGGGGCAGGCCCCAGCTGTACGGTGTCTCCAGCAGACAG
CAGCCTCACTGCAGATCCTAGCAGCCCTCTACCAGCTGGTGGCAAAGCCCATGCAGGCTCTGGAGGTCCT
CCTGCTGCTACGGATTGTCTCTGAGAGACTGAAGGACCACTCGAAGGCAGCTGGCTCCTCCTGCCACATC
ACCCAGCTCCTCCTGACCCTCGGCTGTCCCAGCTATGCCCAGTTACACCTGGAAGAGGCAGCATCGAGCC
TGAAGCATCTCGATCAGACTACTGACACATACCTGCTCCTTTCCCTGACCTGTGATCTGCTTCGAAGTCA
ACTCTACTGGACTCACCAGAAGGTGACCAAGGGTGTCTCTCTGCTGCTGTCTGTGCTTCGGGATCCTGCC
CTCCAGAAGTCCTCCAAGGCTTGGTACTTGCTGCGTGTCCAGGTCCTGCAGCTGGTGGCAGCTTACCTTA
GCCTCCCGTCAAACAACCTCTCACACTCCCTGTGGGAGCAGCTCTGTGCCCAAGGCTGGCAGACACCTGA
GATAGCTCTCATAGACTCCCATAAGCTCCTCCGAAGCATCATCCTCCTGCTGATGGGCAGTGACATTCTC
TCAACTCAGAAAGCAGCTGTGGAGACATCGTTTTTGGACTATGGTGAAAATCTGGTACAAAAATGGCAGG
TTCTTTCAGAGGTGCTGAGCTGCTCAGAGAAGCTGGTCTGCCACCTGGGCCGCCTGGGTAGTGTGAGTGA
AGCCAAGGCCTTTTGCTTGGAGGCCCTAAAACTTACAACAAAGCTGCAGATACCACGCCAGTGTGCCCTG
TTCCTGGTGCTGAAGGGCGAGCTGGAGCTGGCCCGCAATGACATTGATCTCTGTCAGTCGGACCTGCAGC
AGGTTCTGTTCTTGCTTGAGTCTTGCACAGAGTTTGGTGGGGTGACTCAGCACCTGGACTCTGTGAAGAA
GGTCCACCTGCAGAAGGGGAAGCAGCAGGCCCAGGTCCCCTGTCCTCCACAGCTCCCAGAGGAGGAGCTC
TTCCTAAGAGGCCCTGCTCTAGAGCTGGTGGCCACTGTGGCCAAGGAGCCTGGCCCCATAGCACCTTCTA
CAAACTCCTCCCCAGTCTTGAAAACCAAGCCCCAGCCCATACCCAACTTCCTGTCCCATTCACCCACCTG
TGACTGCTCGCTCTGCGCCAGCCCTGTCCTCACAGCAGTCTGTCTGCGCTGGGTATTGGTCACGGCAGGG
GTGAGGCTGGCCATGGGCCACCAAGCCCAGGGTCTGGATCTGCTGCAGGTCGTGCTGAAGGGCTGTCCTG
AAGCCGCTGAGCGCCTCACCCAAGCTCTCCAAGCTTCCCTGAATCATAAAACACCCCCCTCCTTGGTTCC
AAGCCTCTTGGATGAGATCTTGGCTCAAGCATACACACTGTTGGCACTGGAGGGCCTGAACCAGCCATCA
AACGAGAGCCTGCAGAAGGTTCTACAGTCAGGGCTGAAGTTTGTAGCAGCACGGATACCCCACCTAGAGC
CCTGGCGAGCCAGCCTGCTCTTGATTTGGGCCCTCACAAAACTAGGTGGCCTCAGCTGCTGTACTACCCA
ACTTTTTGCAAGCTCCTGGGGCTGGCAGCCACCATTAATAAAAAGTGTCCCTGGCTCAGAGCCCTCTAAG
ACTCAGGGCCAAAAACGTTCTGGACGAGGGCGCCAAAAGTTAGCCTCTGCTCCCCTGCGCCTCAATAATA
CCTCTCAGAAAGGTCTGGAAGGTAGAGGACTGCCCTGCACACCTAAACCCCCAGACCGGATCAGGCAAGC
TGGCCCTCATGTCCCCTTCACGGTGTTTGAGGAAGTCTGCCCTACAGAGAGCAAGCCTGAAGTACCCCAG
GCCCCCAGGGTACAACAGAGAGTCCAGACGCGCCTCAAGGTGAACTTCAGTGATGACAGTGACTTGGAAG
ACCCTGTCTCAGCTGAGGCCTGGCTGGCAGAGGAGCCTAAGAGACGGACCGGTGCCAGTGACCAGGCCAG
GCCTGGCCCTGAGATCATGAGGACCATCCCTGAGGAAGAACTGACTGACAACTGGAGAAAAATGAGCTTT
GAGATCCTCAGGGGCTCTGACGGGGAAGACTCAGCCTCAGGTGGGAAGACTCCAGCTCCGGGCCCTGAGG
CAGCTTCTGGAGAATGGGAGCTGCTGAGGCTGGATTCCAGCAAGAAGAAGCTGCCCAGCCCATGCCCAGA
CAAGGAGAGTGACAAGGACCTTGGTCCTCGGCTCCAGCTCCCCTCAGCCCCCGTAGCCACTGGTCTTTCT
ACCCTGGACTCCATCTGTGACTCCCTGAGTGTTGCTTTCCGGGGCATTAGTCACTGTCCTCCTAGTGGGC
TCTATGCCCACCTCTGCCGCTTCCTGGCCTTGTGCCTGGGCCACCGGGATCCTTATGCCACTGCTTTCCT
TGTCACCGAGTCTGTCTCCATCACCTGTCGCCACCAGCTGCTCACCCACCTCCACAGACAGCTCAGCAAG
GCCCAGAAGCACCGAGGATCACTTGAAATAGCAGACCAGCTGCAGGGGCTGAGCCTTCAGGAGATGCCTG
GAGATGTCCCCCTGGCCCGCATCCAGCGCCTCTTTTCCTTCAGGGCTTTGGAATCTGGCCACTTCCCCCA
GCCTGAAAAGGAGAGTTTCCAGGAGCGCCTGGCTCTGATCCCCAGTGGGGTGACTGTGTGTGTGTTGGCC
CTGGCCACCCTCCAGCCCGGAACCGTGGGCAACACCCTCCTGCTGACCCGGCTGGAAAAGGACAGTCCCC
CAGTCAGTGTGCAGATTCCCACTGGCCAGAACAAGCTTCATCTGCGTTCAGTCCTGAATGAGTTTGATGC
CATCCAGAAGGCACAGAAAGAGAACAGCAGCTGTACTGACAAGCGAGAATGGTGGACAGGGCGGCTGGCA
CTGGACCACAGGATGGAGGTTCTCATCGCTTCCCTAGAGAAGTCTGTGCTGGGCTGCTGGAAGGGGCTGC
TGCTGCCGTCCAGTGAGGAGCCCGGCCCTGCCCAGGAGGCCTCCCGCCTACAGGAGCTGCTACAGGACTG
TGGCTGGAAATATCCTGACCGCACTCTGCTGAAAATCATGCTCAGTGGTGCCGGTGCCCTCACCCCTCAG
GACATTCAGGCCCTGGCCTACGGGCTGTGCCCAACCCAGCCAGAGCGAGCCCAGGAGCTCCTGAATGAGG
CAGTAGGACGTCTACAGGGCCTGACAGTACCAAGCAATAGCCACCTTGTCTTGGTCCTAGACAAGGACTT
GCAGAAGCTGCCGTGGGAAAGCATGCCCAGCCTCCAAGCACTGCCTGTCACCCGGCTGCCCTCCTTCCGC
TTCCTACTCAGCTACTCCATCATCAAAGAGTATGGGGCCTCGCCAGTGCTGAGTCAAGGGGTGGATCCAC
GAAGTACCTTCTATGTCCTGAACCCTCACAATAACCTGTCAAGCACAGAGGAGCAATTTCGAGCCAATTT
CAGCAGTGAAGCTGGCTGGAGAGGAGTGGTTGGGGAGGTGCCAAGACCTGAACAGGTGCAGGAAGCCCTG
ACAAAGCATGATTTGTATATCTATGCAGGGCATGGGGCTGGTGCCCGCTTCCTTGATGGGCAGGCTGTCC
TGCGGCTGAGCTGTCGGGCAGTGGCCCTGCTGTTTGGCTGTAGCAGTGCGGCCCTGGCTGTGCATGGAAA
CCTGGAGGGGGCTGGCATCGTGCTCAAGTACATCATGGCTGGTTGCCCCTTGTTTCTGGGTAATCTCTGG
GATGTGACTGACCGCGACATTGACCGCTACACGGAAGCTCTGCTGCAAGGCTGGCTTGGAGCAGGCCCAG
GGGCCCCCCTTCTCTACTATGTAAACCAGGCCCGCCAAGCTCCCCGACTCAAGTATCTTATTGGGGCTGC
ACCTATAGCCTATGGCTTGCCTGTCTCTCTGCGGTGAGCGGCCGCGGGCCCGTTTAAACCCGCTGATCAG
CCTCGACTGTGCCTTCTAGTTGCCAGCCATCTGTTGTTTGCCCCTCCCCCGTGCCTTCCTTGACCCTGGA
AGGTGCCACTCCCACTGTCCTTTCCTAATAAAATGAGGAAATTGCATCGCATTGTCTGAGTAGGTGTCAT
TCTATTCTGGGGGGTGGGGTGGGGCAGGACAGCAAGGGGGAGGATTGGGAAGACAATAGCAGGCATGCTG
GGGATGCGGTGGGCTCTATGGCTTCTGAGGCGGAAAGAACCAGCTGGGGCTCTAGGGGGTATCCCC
[124 nt withheld, positions 7697-7820]
C
[91 nt withheld, positions 7822-7912]
AGGGTGATGGTTCACGTACCTAGAAGTTCCTATTCCGAAGTTCCTATTCTCTAGAAAGTATAGGAACTTC
CTTGGCCAAAAAGCCTGAACTCACCGCGACGTCTGTCGAGAAGTTTCTGATCGAAAAGTTCGACAGCGTC
TCCGACCTGATGCAGCTCTCGGAGGGCGAAGAATCTCGTGCTTTCAGCTTCGATGTAGGAGGGCGTGGAT
ATGTCCTGCGGGTAAATAGCTGCGCCGATGGTTTCTACAAAGATCGTTATGTTTATCGGCACTTTGCATC
GGCCGCGCTCCCGATTCCGGAAGTGCTTGACATTGGGGAATTCAGCGAGAGCCTGACCTATTGCATCTCC
CGCCGTGCACAGGGTGTCACGTTGCAAGACCTGCCTGAAACCGAACTGCCCGCTGTTCTGCAGCCGGTCG
CGGAGGCCATGGATGCGATCGCTGCGGCCGATCTTAGCCAGACGAGCGGGTTCGGCCCATTCGGACCGCA
AGGAATCGGTCAATACACTACATGGCGTGATTTCATATGCGCGATTGCTGATCCCCATGTGTATCACTGG
CAAACTGTGATGGACGACACCGTCAGTGCGTCCGTCGCGCAGGCTCTCGATGAGCTGATGCTTTGGGCCG
AGGACTGCCCCGAAGTCCGGCACCTCGTGCACGCGGATTTCGGCTCCAACAATGTCCTGACGGACAATGG
CCGCATAACAGCGGTCATTGACTGGAGCGAGGCGATGTTCGGGGATTCCCAATACGAGGTCGCCAACATC
TTCTTCTGGAGGCCGTGGTTGGCTTGTATGGAGCAGCAGACGCGCTACTTCGAGCGGAGGCATCCGGAGC
TTGCAGGATCGCCGCGGCTCCGGGCGTATATGCTCCGCATTGGTCTTGACCAACTCTATCAGAGCTTGGT
TGACGGCAATTTCGATGATGCAGCTTGGGCGCAGGGTCGATGCGACGCAATCGTCCGATCCGGAGCCGGG
ACTGTCGGGCGTACACAAATCGCCCGCAGAAGCGCGGCCGTCTGGACCGATGGCTGTGTAGAAGTACTCG
CCGATAGTGGAAACCGACGCCCCAGCACTCGTCCGAGGGCAAAGGAATAGCACGTACTACGAGATTTCGA
TTCCACCGCCGCCTTCTATGAAAGGTTGGGCTTCGGAATCGTTTTCCGGGACGCCGGCTGGATGATCCTC
CAGCGCGGGGATCTCATGCTGGAGTTCTTCGCCCACCCCAACTTGTTTATTGCAGCTTATAATGGTTACA
AATAAAGCAATAGCATCACAAATTTCACAAATAAAGCATTTTTTTCACTGCATTCTAGTTGTGGTTTGTC
CAAACTCATCAATGTATCTTATCATGTCTGTATACCGTCGACCTCTAGCTAGAGCTTGGCGTAATCATGG
TCATAGCTGTTTCCTGTGTGAAATTGTTATCCGCTCACAATTCCACACAACATACGAGCCGGAAGCATAA
AGTGTAAAGCCTGGGGTGCCTAATGAGTGAGCTAACTCACATTAATTGCGTTGCGCTCACTGCCCGCTTT
CCAGTCGGGAAACCTGTCGTGCCAGCTGCATTAATGAATCGGCCAACGCGCGGGGAGAGGCGGTTTGCGT
ATTGGGCGCTCTTCCGCTTCCTCGCTCACTGACTCGCTGCGCTCGGTCGTTCGGCTGCGGCGAGCGGTAT
CAGCTCACTCAAAGGCGGTAATACGGTTATCCACAGAATCAGGGGATAACGCAGGAAAGAACATGTGAGC
AAAAGGCCAGCAAAAGGCCAGGAACCGTAAAAAGGCCGCGTTGCTGGCGTTTTTCCATAGGCTCCGCCCC
CCTGACGAGCATCACAAAAATCGACGCTCAAGTCAGAGGTGGCGAAACCCGACAGGACTATAAAGATACC
AGGCGTTTCCCCCTGGAAGCTCCCTCGTGCGCTCTCCTGTTCCGACCCTGCCGCTTACCGGATACCTGTC
CGCCTTTCTCCCTTCGGGAAGCGTGGCGCTTTCTCATAGCTCACGCTGTAGGTATCTCAGTTCGGTGTAG
GTCGTTCGCTCCAAGCTGGGCTGTGTGCACGAACCCCCCGTTCAGCCCGACCGCTGCGCCTTATCCGGTA
ACTATCGTCTTGAGTCCAACCCGGTAAGACACGACTTATCGCCACTGGCAGCAGCCACTGGTAACAGGAT
TAGCAGAGCGAGGTATGTAGGCGGTGCTACAGAGTTCTTGAAGTGGTGGCCTAACTACGGCTACACTAGA
AGAACAGTATTTGGTATCTGCGCTCTGCTGAAGCCAGTTACCTTCGGAAAAAGAGTTGGTAGCTCTTGAT
CCGGCAAACAAACCACCGCTGGTAGCGGTGGTTTTTTTGTTTGCAAGCAGCAGATTACGCGCAGAAAAAA
AGGATCTCAAGAAGATCCTTTGATCTTTTCTACGGGGTCTGACGCTCAGTGGAACGAAAACTCACGTTAA
GGGATTTTGGTCATGAGATTATCAAAAAGGATCTTCACCTAGATCCTTTTAAATTAAAAATGAAGTTTTA
AATCAATCTAAAGTATATATGAGTAAACTTGGTCTGACAGTTACCAATGCTTAATCAGTGAGGCACCTAT
CTCAGCGATCTGTCTATTTCGTTCATCCATAGTTGCCTGACTCCCCGTCGTGTAGATAACTACGATACGG
GAGGGCTTACCATCTGGCCCCAGTGCTGCAATGATACCGCGAGACCCACGCTCACCGGCTCCAGATTTAT
CAGCAATAAACCAGCCAGCCGGAAGGGCCGAGCGCAGAAGTGGTCCTGCAACTTTATCCGCCTCCATCCA
GTCTATTAATTGTTGCCGGGAAGCTAGAGTAAGTAGTTCGCCAGTTAATAGTTTGCGCAACGTTGTTGCC
ATTGCTACAGGCATCGTGGTGTCACGCTCGTCGTTTGGTATGGCTTCATTCAGCTCCGGTTCCCAACGAT
CAAGGCGAGTTACATGATCCCCCATGTTGTGCAAAAAAGCGGTTAGCTCCTTCGGTCCTCCGATCGTTGT
CAGAAGTAAGTTGGCCGCAGTGTTATCACTCATGGTTATGGCAGCACTGCATAATTCTCTTACTGTCATG
CCATCCGTAAGATGCTTTTCTGTGACTGGTGAGTACTCAACCAAGTCATTCTGAGAATAGTGTATGCGGC
GACCGAGTTGCTCTTGCCCGGCGTCAATACGGGATAATACCGCGCCACATAGCAGAACTTTAAAAGTGCT
CATCATTGGAAAACGTTCTTCGGGGCGAAAACTCTCAAGGATCTTACCGCTGTTGAGATCCAGTTCGATG
TAACCCACTCGTGCACCCAACTGATCTTCAGCATCTTTTACTTTCACCAGCGTTTCTGGGTGAGCAAAAA
CAGGAAGGCAAAATGCCGCAAAAAAGGGAATAAGGGCGACACGGAAATGTTGAATACTCATACTCTTCCT
TTTTCAATATTATTGAAGCATTTATCAGGGTTATTGTCTCATGAGCGGATACATATTTGAATGTATTTAG
AAAAATAAACAAATAGGGGTTCCGCGCACATTTCCCCGAAAAGTGCCACCTGACGTC
