>Addgene plasmid #59824 | pcDNA5 FRT TO myc Separase delta 55 | addgene partial sequence | sequence record 96667 | CMV-F 5'-CGCAAATGGGCGGTAGGCGTG-3'
TATCAGTGATAGAGATCTCCCTATCAGTGATAGAGATCGTCGACGAGCTCGTTTAGTGAACCGTCAGATC
GCCTGGAGACGCCATCCACGCTGTTTTGACCTCCATAGAAGACACCGGGACCGATCCAGCCTCCGGACTC
TAGCGTTTAAACTTAAGCTTGGTACCCCGGGGAATTCGGCAGATCCCGAGGTCCGACAGCGCCCGGCCCA
GATCCCCACGCCTGCCAGGAGCAAGCCGAGAGCCAGCCGGCCGGCGCACTCCGACTCCGAGCAGTCTCTG
TCCTTCGACCCGAGCCCCGCGCCCTTTCCGGGACCCCTGCCCCGCGGATGGAGCAGAAGCTCATCTCAGA
AGAAGACCTCGAGAGGAGCTTCAAAAGAGTCAACTTTGGGACTCTGCTAAGCAGCCAGAAGGAGGCTGAA
GAGTTGCTGCCCGACTTGAAGGAGTTCCTGTCCAACCCTCCAGCTGGTTTTCCCAGCAGCCGATCTGATG
CTGAGAGGAGACAAGCTTGTGATGCCATCCTGAGGGCTTGCAACCAGCAGCTGACTGCTAAGCTAGCTTG
CCCTAGGCATCTGGGGAGCCTGCTGGAGCTGGCAGAGCTGGCCTGTGATGGCTACTTAGTGTCTACCCCA
CAGCGTCCTCCCCTCTACCTGGAACGAATTCTCTTTGTCTTACTGCGGAATGCTGCTGCACAAGGAAGCC
CAGAGGCCACACTCCGCCTTGCTCAGCCCCTCCATGCCTGCTTGGTGCAGTGCTCTCGCGAGGCTGCT
