>Addgene plasmid #59824 | pcDNA5 FRT TO myc Separase delta 55 | addgene partial sequence | sequence record 96669 | hESPL1-F2 5'-gcaagctggccctcatgt-3'
AGAGCAAGCCTGAAGTACCCCAGGCCCCCAGGGTACAACAGAGAGTCCAGACGCGCCTCAAGGTGAACTT
CAGTGATGACAGTGACTTGGAAGACCCTGTCTCAGCTGAGGCCTGGCTGGCAGAGGAGCCTAAGAGACGG
ACCGGTGCCAGTGACCAGGCCAGGCCTGGCCCTGAGATCATGAGGACCATCCCTGAGGAAGAACTGACTG
ACAACTGGAGAAAAATGAGCTTTGAGATCCTCAGGGGCTCTGACGGGGAAGACTCAGCCTCAGGTGGGAA
GACTCCAGCTCCGGGCCCTGAGGCAGCTTCTGGAGAATGGGAGCTGCTGAGGCTGGATTCCAGCAAGAAG
AAGCTGCCCAGCCCATGCCCAGACAAGGAGAGTGACAAGGACCTTGGTCCTCGGCTCCAGCTCCCCTCAG
CCCCCGTAGCCACTGGTCTTTCTACCCTGGACTCCATCTGTGACTCCCTGAGTGTTGCTTTCCGGGGCAT
TAGTCACTGTCCTCCTAGTGGGCTCTATGCCCACCTCTGCCGCTTCCTGGCCTTGTGCCTGGGCCACCGG
GATCCTTATGCCACTGCTTTCCTTGTCACCGAGTCTGTCTCCATCACCTGTCGCCACCAGCTGCTCACCC
ACCTCCACAGACAGCTCAGCAAGGCCCAGAAGCACCGAGGATCACTTGAAATAGCAGACCAGCTGCAGGG
GCTGAGCCTTCAGGAGATGCCTGGAGATGTCCCCCTGGCCCGCATCCAGCGCCTCTTTTCCTTCAGGGCT
TTGGAATCTGGCCACTT
