>Addgene plasmid #59824 | pcDNA5 FRT TO myc Separase delta 55 | addgene partial sequence | sequence record 99915 | hESPL1-F3 5'-ccttcagggctttggaatctg-3'
AGTTTCCAGGAGCGCCTGGCTCTGATCCCCAGTGGGGTGACTGTGTGTGTGTTGGCCCTGGCCACCCTCC
AGCCCGGAACCGTGGGCAACACCCTCCTGCTGACCCGGCTGGAAAAGGACAGTCCCCCAGTCAGTGTGCA
GATTCCCACTGGCCAGAACAAGCTTCATCTGCGTTCAGTCCTGAATGAGTTTGATGCCATCCAGAAGGCA
CAGAAAGAGAACAGCAGCTGTACTGACAAGCGAGAATGGTGGACAGGGCGGCTGGCACTGGACCACAGGA
TGGAGGTTCTCATCGCTTCCCTAGAGAAGTCTGTGCTGGGCTGCTGGAAGGGGCTGCTGCTGCCGTCCAG
TGAGGAGCCCGGCCCTGCCCAGGAGGCCTCCCGCCTACAGGAGCTGCTACAGGACTGTGGCTGGAAATAT
CCTGACCGCACTCTGCTGAAAATCATGCTCAGTGGTGCCGGTGCCCTCACCCCTCAGGACATTCAGGCCC
TGGCCTACGGGCTGTGCCCAACCCAGCCAGAGCGAGCCCAGGAGCTCCTGAATGAGGCAGTAGGACGTCT
ACAGGGCCTGACAGTACCAAGCAATAGCCACCTTGTCTTGGTCCTAGACAAGGACTTGCAGAAGCTGCCG
TGGGAAAGCATGCCCAGCCTCCAAGCACTGCCTGTCACCCGGCTGCCCTCCTTCCGCTTCCTACTCAGCT
ACTCCATCATCAAAGAGTATGGGGCCTCGCCAGTGCTGAGTCAAGGGGTGGATCCACGAAGTACCTTCTA
TGTCCTGAACCCTCACAATAACCTGTCAAGCACAGAGGAGCAATTTCGAGCCAATTTCAGCAGTGAAGCT
GGCTGGAGAGGAGTGGTTGGGGAGGTGCCAAGACCTGAACAGGTGCAGGAAGCCCTGACAAAGCATGATT
TGTATATCTATGCAGGGCATGGGGCTGGTGCCCGCTTCCTTGATGGGCAGGCTGTCCTGCGGCTGA
